Addgene plasmid #116728: pHAGE-CTCF
Purpose: Lentiviral expression of CTCF
Depositing lab: Gordon Mills & Kenneth Scott. Depositing organization: Baylor College of Medicine. Publication: Systematic Functional Annotation of Somatic Mutations in Cancer. Ng PK, Li J, Jeong KJ, Shao S, Chen H, Tsang YH, Sengupta S, Wang Z, Bhavana VH, Tran R, Soewito S, Minussi DC, Moreno D, Kong K, Dogruluk T, Lu H, Gao J, Tokheim C, Zhou DC, Johnson AM, Zeng J, Ip CKM, Ju Z, Wester M, Yu S, Li Y, Vellano CP, Schultz N, Karchin R, Ding L, Lu Y, Cheung LWT, Chen K, Shaw KR, Meric-Bernstam F, Scott KL, Yi S, Sahni N, Liang H, Mills GB. Cancer Cell. 2018 Mar 12;33(3):450-462.e10. doi: 10.1016/j.ccell.2018.01.021. PubMed 29533785.
Backbone
  Vector backbone: pHAGE
  Vector type: Lentiviral
Growth in bacteria
  Bacterial resistance: Ampicillin, 100 μg/mL
  Growth temperature: 37°C
  Growth strain: Stbl3
  Copy number: High Copy
Gene/Insert
  Gene/Insert name: CTCF
  Species: H. sapiens (human)
  Mutation: WT
  Entrez Gene: CTCF (a.k.a. CFAP108, FAP108, MRD21)
  Cloning method: Gateway Cloning
Terms and licenses: Academic/Nonprofit Terms; Industry Terms: Not Available to Industry
How to cite: pHAGE-CTCF was a gift from Gordon Mills & Kenneth Scott (Addgene plasmid # 116728 ; http://n2t.net/addgene:116728 ; RRID:Addgene_116728)
