[The description below was written by a language model from this plasmid's Addgene catalogue record and pLannotate feature annotations shown in this document.]
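Description:
pHAGE-CTCF is an HIV-1-derived lentiviral expression plasmid of about 10.7 kb, built on the pHAGE backbone to deliver wild-type human CTCF into mammalian cells. It is maintained in E. coli through a high-copy ColE1/pUC-type origin and an ampicillin resistance gene (β-lactamase). The record lists a recombination-deficient strain for propagation, as is usual for LTR-containing plasmids. The viral portion carries a truncated 5' LTR, the Ψ packaging signal with an adjoining gag fragment, the Rev response element for Rev-dependent nuclear export of the genomic RNA, and the cPPT/CTS element. It ends in a ΔU3 self-inactivating 3' LTR, so the integrated provirus lacks LTR promoter activity. Packaging functions are not encoded on the plasmid and must be supplied in trans.

The payload is driven by the constitutive human EF-1α promoter. The CTCF open reading frame was introduced by Gateway cloning and is flanked by attB1 and attB2 sites, with a V5 epitope tag annotated just downstream of attB2. Whether CTCF reads through into this tag depends on whether the insert keeps its stop codon, which the record does not state. An EMCV IRES followed by EGFP lies on the same transcript, allowing transduced cells to be identified or sorted by fluorescence, and a WPRE enhances transcript expression. No mammalian drug-selection marker is annotated. Short lac, SV40 and nef fragments in the backbone appear to be cloning remnants. CTCF is a sequence-specific chromatin-binding factor involved in insulator function and transcriptional regulation. This wild-type clone comes from a study that functionally annotated somatic cancer mutations, though the record does not describe its specific role there.
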