Features (pLannotate 1.2.2; 27 found; start..end, strand, type, name):
    377..634     +  LTR            5' LTR (truncated): truncated 5' long terminal repeat (LTR) from HIV-1
    681..806     +  misc_feature   HIV-1 Ψ: packaging signal of human immunodeficiency virus type 1
    790..1128    +  CDS            HIV-1 gag (fragment): gag protein from human immunodeficiency virus 1; gag
   1303..1536    +  misc_feature   RRE: The Rev response element (RRE) of HIV-1 allows for Rev-dependent mRNA export from the nucleus to the cytoplasm.
   1913..2013    +  CDS            Rev (fragment): human immunodeficiency virus 1 (HIV-1) Rev protein; rev; enhances nuclear export of unspliced and incompletely spliced viral mRNAs
   2058..2175    +  misc_feature   cPPT/CTS: central polypurine tract and central termination sequence of HIV-1
   2223..3401    +  promoter       EF-1α promoter: strong constitutive promoter for human elongation factor EF-1α
   3422..3442    +  protein_bind   attB1: mutant version of attB; core recombination site for the Gateway® BP reaction BP Clonase™
   3448..5628    +  CDS            CTCF: CTCF_HUMAN - Experimental evidence at protein level: Swiss-Prot protein existence level 1. Chromatin binding factor that binds to DNA sequence specific sites. Involved in transcriptional regulation by binding to chromatin insulators and preventing interaction between promoter and nearby enhancers and silencers. Acts as transcriptional repressor binding to promoters of vertebrate MYC gene and BAG1 gene. Also binds to the PLK and PIM1 promoters. Acts as a transcriptional activator of APP. Regulates APOA1/C3/A4/A5 gene cluster and controls MHC class II gene expression. Plays an essential role in
   5633..5657    -  protein_bind   attB2: mutant version of attB; recombination site for the Gateway® BP reaction BP Clonase™
   5710..5751    +  CDS            V5 tag: epitope tag from simian virus 5
   5877..6339    +  misc_feature   IRES: internal ribosome entry site (IRES) of the encephalomyocarditis virus (EMCV)
   6353..7072    +  CDS            EGFP: the original enhanced GFP (Yang et al., 1996) mammalian codon-optimized
   7086..7674    +  misc_feature   WPRE: woodchuck hepatitis virus posttranscriptional regulatory element
   7682..7747    +  CDS            nef (fragment): NEF_HV1Z2 - Experimental evidence at protein level: Swiss-Prot protein existence level 1. Extracellular Nef protein targets CD4(+) T-lymphocytes for apoptosis by interacting with CXCR4 surface receptors. From Human immunodeficiency virus type 1 group M subtype D (isolate Z2/CDC-Z34) (HIV-1).
   7749..7982    +  LTR            3' LTR (ΔU3): self-inactivating 3' long terminal repeat (LTR) from HIV-1
   8187..8291    +  promoter       AmpR promoter: bla
   8292..9152    +  CDS            AmpR: β-lactamase; bla; confers resistance to ampicillin, carbenicillin, and related antibiotics
   9323..9911    +  rep_origin     ori: high-copy-number ColE1/pMB1/pBR322/pUC origin of replication
  10094..10148   +  CDS            lacI (fragment): lac repressor; lacI; The lac repressor binds to the lac operator to inhibit transcription in E. coli. This inhibition can be relieved by adding lactose or isopropyl-β-D-thiogalactopyranoside (IPTG).
  10154..10247   +  rep_origin     SV40 ori (fragment): SV40 origin of replication
  10272..10309   +  CDS            lacI (fragment): lac repressor; lacI; The lac repressor binds to the lac operator to inhibit transcription in E. coli. This inhibition can be relieved by adding lactose or isopropyl-β-D-thiogalactopyranoside (IPTG).
  10322..10343   +  protein_bind   CAP binding site: CAP binding activates transcription in the presence of cAMP. E. coli catabolite activator protein
  10358..10388   +  promoter       lac promoter: promoter for the E. coli lac operon
  10392..10414   +  protein_bind   lac operator (fragment): The lac repressor binds to the lac operator to inhibit transcription in E. coli. This inhibition can be relieved by adding lactose or isopropyl-β-D-thiogalactopyranoside (IPTG). lac repressor encoded by lacI
  10446..10529   +  polyA_signal   SV40 poly(A) signal (fragment): SV40 polyadenylation signal
  10696..329     +  CDS            nef (fragment) (across the origin): NEF_HV1BR - Experimental evidence at protein level: Swiss-Prot protein existence level 1. Extracellular Nef protein targets CD4(+) T-lymphocytes for apoptosis by interacting with CXCR4 surface receptors (PubMed:14990729). From Human immunodeficiency virus type 1 group M subtype B (isolate BRU/LAI) (HIV-1).
>Addgene plasmid #116728 | pHAGE-CTCF | addgene full sequence | sequence record 241258 | Addgene NGS Result
TGGAAGGGCTAATTCACTCCCAAAGAAGACAAGATATCCTTGATCTGTGGATCTACCACACACAAGGCTA
CTTCCCTGATTAGCAGAACTACACACCAGGGCCAGGGGTCAGATATCCACTGACCTTTGGATGGTGCTAC
AAGCTAGTACCAGTTGAGCCAGATAAGGTAGAAGAGGCCAATAAAGGAGAGAACACCAGCTTGTTACACC
CTGTGAGCCTGCATGGGATGGATGACCCGGAGAGAGAAGTGTTAGAGTGGAGGTTTGACAGCCGCCTAGC
ATTTCATCACGTGGCCCGAGAGCTGCATCCGGAGTACTTCAAGAACTGCTGATATCGAGCTTGCTACAAG
GGACTTTCCGCTGGGGACTTTCCAGGGAGGCGTGGCCTGGGCGGGACTGGGGAGTGGCGAGCCCTCAGAT
CCTGCATATAAGCAGCTGCTTTTTGCCTGTACTGGGTCTCTCTGGTTAGACCAGATCTGAGCCTGGGAGC
TCTCTGGCTAACTAGGGAACCCACTGCTTAAGCCTCAATAAAGCTTGCCTTGAGTGCTTCAAGTAGTGTG
TGCCCGTCTGTTGTGTGACTCTGGTAACTAGAGATCCCTCAGACCCTTTTAGTCAGTGTGGAAAATCTCT
AGCAGTGGCGCCCGAACAGGGACTTGAAAGCGAAAGGGAAACCAGAGGAGCTCTCTCGACGCAGGACTCG
GCTTGCTGAAGCGCGCACGGCAAGAGGCGAGGGGCGGCGACTGGTGAGTACGCCAAAAATTTTGACTAGC
GGAGGCTAGAAGGAGAGAGATGGGTGCGAGAGCGTCAGTATTAAGCGGGGGAGAATTAGATCGCGATGGG
AAAAAATTCGGTTAAGGCCAGGGGGAAAGAAAAAATATAAATTAAAACATATAGTATGGGCAAGCAGGGA
GCTAGAACGATTCGCAGTTAATCCTGGCCTGTTAGAAACATCAGAAGGCTGTAGACAAATACTGGGACAG
CTACAACCATCCCTTCAGACAGGATCAGAAGAACTTAGATCATTATATAATACAGTAGCAACCCTCTATT
GTGTGCATCAAAGGATAGAGATAAAAGACACCAAGGAAGCTTTAGACAAGATAGAGGAAGAGCAAAACAA
AAGTAAGACCACCGCACAGCAAGCGGCCGGCCGCTGATCTTCAGACCTGGAGGAGGAGATATGAGGGACA
ATTGGAGAAGTGAATTATATAAATATAAAGTAGTAAAAATTGAACCATTAGGAGTAGCACCCACCAAGGC
AAAGAGAAGAGTGGTGCAGAGAGAAAAAAGAGCAGTGGGAATAGGAGCTTTGTTCCTTGGGTTCTTGGGA
GCAGCAGGAAGCACTATGGGCGCAGCGTCAATGACGCTGACGGTACAGGCCAGACAATTATTGTCTGGTA
TAGTGCAGCAGCAGAACAATTTGCTGAGGGCTATTGAGGCGCAACAGCATCTGTTGCAACTCACAGTCTG
GGGCATCAAGCAGCTCCAGGCAAGAATCCTGGCTGTGGAAAGATACCTAAAGGATCAACAGCTCCTGGGG
ATTTGGGGTTGCTCTGGAAAACTCATTTGCACCACTGCTGTGCCTTGGAATGCTAGTTGGAGTAATAAAT
CTCTGGAACAGATTTGGAATCACACGACCTGGATGGAGTGGGACAGAGAAATTAACAATTACACAAGCTT
AATACACTCCTTAATTGAAGAATCGCAAAACCAGCAAGAAAAGAATGAACAAGAATTATTGGAATTAGAT
AAATGGGCAAGTTTGTGGAATTGGTTTAACATAACAAATTGGCTGTGGTATATAAAATTATTCATAATGA
TAGTAGGAGGCTTGGTAGGTTTAAGAATAGTTTTTGCTGTACTTTCTATAGTGAATAGAGTTAGGCAGGG
ATATTCACCATTATCGTTTCAGACCCACCTCCCAACCCCGAGGGGACCCGACAGGCCCGAAGGAATAGAA
GAAGAAGGTGGAGAGAGAGACAGAGACAGATCCATTCGATTAGTGAACGGATCTCGACGGTATCGCCGAA
TTCACAAATGGCAGTATTCATCCACAATTTTAAAAGAAAAGGGGGGATTGGGGGGTACAGTGCAGGGGAA
AGAATAGTAGACATAATAGCAACAGACATACAAACTAAAGAATTACAAAAACAAATTACAAAAATTCAAA
ATTTTCGGGTTTATTACAGGGACAGCAGAGATCCAGTTTGGACTAGTCGTGAGGCTCCGGTGCCCGTCAG
TGGGCAGAGCGCACATCGCCCACAGTCCCCGAGAAGTTGGGGGGAGGGGTCGGCAATTGAACCGGTGCCT
AGAGAAGGTGGCGCGGGGTAAACTGGGAAAGTGATGTCGTGTACTGGCTCCGCCTTTTTCCCGAGGGTGG
GGGAGAACCGTATATAAGTGCAGTAGTCGCCGTGAACGTTCTTTTTCGCAACGGGTTTGCCGCCAGAACA
CAGGTAAGTGCCGTGTGTGGTTCCCGCGGGCCTGGCCTCTTTACGGGTTATGGCCCTTGCGTGCCTTGAA
TTACTTCCACCTGGCTGCAGTACGTGATTCTTGATCCCGAGCTTCGGGTTGGAAGTGGGTGGGAGAGTTC
GAGGCCTTGCGCTTAAGGAGCCCCTTCGCCTCGTGCTTGAGTTGAGGCCTGGCCTGGGCGCTGGGGCCGC
CGCGTGCGAATCTGGTGGCACCTTCGCGCCTGTCTCGCTGCTTTCGATAAGTCTCTAGCCATTTAAAATT
TTTGATGACCTGCTGCGACGCTTTTTTTCTGGCAAGATAGTCTTGTAAATGCGGGCCAAGATCTGCACAC
TGGTATTTCGGTTTTTGGGGCCGCGGGCGGCGACGGGGCCCGTGCGTCCCAGCGCACATGTTCGGCGAGG
CGGGGCCTGCGAGCGCGGCCACCGAGAATCGGACGGGGGTAGTCTCAAGCTGGCCGGCCTGCTCTGGTGC
CTGGCCTCGCGCCGCCGTGTATCGCCCCGCCCTGGGCGGCAAGGCTGGCCCGGTCGGCACCAGTTGCGTG
AGCGGAAAGATGGCCGCTTCCCGGCCCTGCTGCAGGGAGCTCAAAATGGAGGACGCGGCGCTCGGGAGAG
CGGGCGGGTGAGTCACCCACACAAAGGAAAAGGGCCTTTCCGTCCTCAGCCGTCGCTTCATGTGACTCCA
CGGAGTACCGGGCGCCGTCCAGGCACCTCGATTAGTTCTCGAGCTTTTGGAGTACGTCGTCTTTAGGTTG
GGGGGAGGGGTTTTATGCGATGGAGTTTCCCCACACTGAGTGGGTGGAGACTGAAGTTAGGCCAGCTTGG
CACTTGATGTAATTCTCCTTGGAATTTGCCCTTTTTGAGTTTGGATCTTGGTTCATTCTCAAGCCTCAGA
CAGTGGTTCAAAGTTTTTTTCTTCCATTTCAGGTGTCGTGAAGCGGCCCTGCAGATATCAACAAGTTTGT
ACAAAAAAGCAGGCACCATGGAAGGTGATGCAGTCGAAGCCATTGTGGAGGAGTCCGAAACTTTTATTAA
AGGAAAGGAGAGAAAGACTTACCAGAGACGCCGGGAAGGGGGCCAGGAAGAAGATGCCTGCCACTTACCC
CAGAACCAGACGGATGGGGGTGAGGTGGTCCAGGATGTCAACAGCAGTGTACAGATGGTGATGATGGAAC
AGCTGGACCCCACCCTTCTTCAGATGAAGACTGAAGTAATGGAGGGCACAGTGGCTCCAGAAGCAGAGGC
TGCTGTGGACGATACCCAGATTATAACTTTACAGGTTGTAAATATGGAGGAACAGCCCATAAACATAGGA
GAACTTCAGCTTGTTCAAGTACCTGTTCCTGTGACTGTACCTGTTGCTACCACTTCAGTAGAAGAACTTC
AGGGGGCTTATGAAAATGAAGTGTCTAAAGAGGGCCTTGCGGAAAGTGAACCCATGATATGCCACACCCT
ACCTTTGCCTGAAGGGTTTCAGGTGGTTAAAGTGGGGGCCAATGGAGAGGTGGAGACACTAGAACAAGGG
GAACTTCCACCCCAGGAAGATCCTAGTTGGCAAAAAGACCCAGACTATCAGCCACCAGCCAAAAAAACAA
AGAAAACCAAAAAGAGCAAACTGCGTTATACAGAGGAGGGCAAAGATGTAGATGTGTCTGTCTACGATTT
TGAGGAAGAACAGCAGGAGGGTCTGCTATCAGAGGTTAATGCAGAGAAAGTGGTTGGTAATATGAAGCCT
CCAAAGCCAACAAAAATTAAAAAGAAAGGTGTAAAGAAGACATTCCAGTGTGAGCTTTGCAGTTACACGT
GTCCACGGCGTTCAAATTTGGATCGTCACATGAAAAGCCACACTGATGAGAGACCACACAAGTGCCATCT
CTGTGGCAGGGCATTCAGAACAGTCACCCTCCTGAGGAATCACCTTAACACACACACAGGTACTCGTCCT
CACAAGTGCCCAGACTGCGACATGGCCTTTGTGACCAGTGGAGAATTGGTTCGGCATCGTCGTTACAAAC
ACACCCACGAGAAGCCATTCAAGTGTTCCATGTGCGATTACGCCAGTGTAGAAGTCAGCAAATTAAAACG
TCACATTCGCTCTCATACTGGAGAGCGTCCGTTTCAGTGCAGTTTGTGCAGTTATGCCAGCAGGGACACA
TACAAGCTGAAAAGGCACATGAGAACCCATTCAGGGGAAAAGCCTTATGAATGTTATATTTGTCATGCTC
GGTTTACCCAAAGTGGTACCATGAAGATGCACATTTTACAGAAGCACACAGAAAATGTGGCCAAATTTCA
CTGTCCCCACTGTGACACAGTCATAGCCCGAAAAAGTGATTTGGGTGTCCACTTGCGAAAGCAGCATTCC
TATATTGAGCAAGGCAAGAAATGCCGTTACTGTGATGCTGTGTTTCATGAGCGCTATGCCCTCATCCAGC
ATCAGAAGTCACACAAGAATGAGAAGCGCTTTAAGTGTGACCAGTGTGATTACGCTTGTAGACAGGAGAG
GCACATGATCATGCACAAGCGCACCCACACCGGGGAGAAGCCTTACGCCTGCAGCCACTGCGATAAGACC
TTCCGCCAGAAGCAGCTTCTCGACATGCACTTCAAGCGCTATCACGACCCCAACTTCGTCCCTGCGGCTT
TTGTCTGTTCTAAGTGTGGGAAAACATTTACACGTCGGAATACCATGGCAAGACATGCTGATAATTGTGC
TGGCCCAGATGGCGTAGAGGGGGAAAATGGAGGAGAAACGAAGAAGAGTAAACGTGGAAGAAAAAGAAAG
ATGCGCTCTAAGAAAGAAGATTCCTCTGACAGTGAAAATGCTGAACCAGATCTGGACGACAATGAGGATG
AGGAGGAGCCTGCCGTAGAAATTGAACCTGAGCCAGAGCCTCAGCCTGTGACCCCAGCCCCACCACCCGC
CAAGAAGCGGAGAGGACGACCCCCTGGCAGAACCAACCAGCCCAAACAGAACCAGCCAACAGCTATCATT
CAGGTTGAAGACCAGAATACAGGTGCAATTGAGAACATTATAGTTGAAGTAAAAAAAGAGCCAGATGCTG
AGCCCGCAGAGGGAGAGGAAGAGGAGGCCCAGCCAGCTGCCACAGATGCCCCCAACGGAGACCTCACGCC
CGAGATGATCCTCAGCATGATGGACCGGTAGAACCCAGCTTTCTTGTACAAAGTGGTTGATATCCAGCAC
AGTGGCGGCCGCTCGAGTCTAGAGGGCCCGCGGTTCGAAGGTAAGCCTATCCCTAACCCTCTCCTCGGTC
TCGATTCTACGCGTACCGGTTAGTAATGAGATCCCTCCCCCCCCCCTAACGTTACTGGCCGAAGCCGCTT
GGAATAAGGCCGGTGTGCGTTTGTCTATATGTTATTTTCCACCATATTGCCGTCTTTTGGCAATGTGAGG
GCCCGGAAACCTGGCCCTGTCTTCTTGACGAGCATTCCTAGGGGTCTTTCCCCTCTCGCCAAAGGAATGC
AAGGTCTGTTGAATGTCGTGAAGGAAGCAGTTCCTCTGGAAGCTTCTTGAAGACAAACAACGTCTGTAGC
GACCCTTTGCAGGCAGCGGAACCCCCCACCTGGCGACAGGTGCCTCTGCGGCCAAAAGCCACGTGTATAA
GATACACCTGCAAAGGCGGCACAACCCCAGTGCCACGTTGTGAGTTGGATAGTTGTGGAAAGAGTCAAAT
GGCTCTCCTCAAGCGTATTCAACAAGGGGCTGAAGGATGCCCAGAAGGTACCCCATTGTATGGGATCTGA
TCTGGGGCCTCGGTGCACATGCTTTACATGTGTTTAGTCGAGGTTAAAAAAACGTCTAGGCCCCCCGAAC
CACGGGGACGTGGTTTTCCTTTGAAAAACACGATGATAATATGGCCACACATATGGTGAGCAAGGGCGAG
GAGCTGTTCACCGGGGTGGTGCCCATCCTGGTCGAGCTGGACGGCGACGTAAACGGCCACAAGTTCAGCG
TGTCCGGCGAGGGCGAGGGCGATGCCACCTACGGCAAGCTGACCCTGAAGTTCATCTGCACCACCGGCAA
GCTGCCCGTGCCCTGGCCCACCCTCGTGACCACCCTGACCTACGGCGTGCAGTGCTTCAGCCGCTACCCC
GACCACATGAAGCAGCACGACTTCTTCAAGTCCGCCATGCCCGAAGGCTACGTCCAGGAGCGCACCATCT
TCTTCAAGGACGACGGCAACTACAAGACCCGCGCCGAGGTGAAGTTCGAGGGCGACACCCTGGTGAACCG
CATCGAGCTGAAGGGCATCGACTTCAAGGAGGACGGCAACATCCTGGGGCACAAGCTGGAGTACAACTAC
AACAGCCACAACGTCTATATCATGGCCGACAAGCAGAAGAACGGCATCAAGGTGAACTTCAAGATCCGCC
ACAACATCGAGGACGGCAGCGTGCAGCTCGCCGACCACTACCAGCAGAACACCCCCATCGGCGACGGCCC
CGTGCTGCTGCCCGACAACCACTACCTGAGCACCCAGTCCGCCCTGAGCAAAGACCCCAACGAGAAGCGC
GATCACATGGTCCTGCTGGAGTTCGTGACCGCCGCCGGGATCACTCTCGGCATGGACGAGCTGTACAAGT
AAATCGATAGATCCTAATCAACCTCTGGATTACAAAATTTGTGAAAGATTGACTGGTATTCTTAACTATG
TTGCTCCTTTTACGCTATGTGGATACGCTGCTTTAATGCCTTTGTATCATGCTATTGCTTCCCGTATGGC
TTTCATTTTCTCCTCCTTGTATAAATCCTGGTTGCTGTCTCTTTATGAGGAGTTGTGGCCCGTTGTCAGG
CAACGTGGCGTGGTGTGCACTGTGTTTGCTGACGCAACCCCCACTGGTTGGGGCATTGCCACCACCTGTC
AGCTCCTTTCCGGGACTTTCGCTTTCCCCCTCCCTATTGCCACGGCGGAACTCATCGCCGCCTGCCTTGC
CCGCTGCTGGACAGGGGCTCGGCTGTTGGGCACTGACAATTCCGTGGTGTTGTCGGGGAAATCATCGTCC
TTTCCTTGGCTGCTCGCCTGTGTTGCCACCTGGATTCTGCGCGGGACGTCCTTCTGCTACGTCCCTTCGG
CCCTCAATCCAGCGGACCTTCCTTCCCGCGGCCTGCTGCCGGCTCTGCGGCCTCTTCCGCGTCTTCGCCT
TCGCCCTCAGACGAGTCGGATCTCCCTTTGGGCCGCCTCCCCGCCTGAGATCCTTTAAGACCAATGACTT
ACAAGGCAGCTGTAGATCTTAGCCACTTTTTAAAAGAAAAGGGGGGACTGGAAGGGCTAATTCACTCCCA
ACGAAGACAAGATCTGCTTTTTGCTTGTACTGGGTCTCTCTGGTTAGACCAGATCTGAGCCTGGGAGCTC
TCTGGCTAACTAGGGAACCCACTGCTTAAGCCTCAATAAAGCTTGCCTTGAGTGCTTCAAGTAGTGTGTG
CCCGTCTGTTGTGTGACTCTGGTAACTAGAGATCCCTCAGACCCTTTTAGTCAGTGTGGAAAATCTCTAG
CAGTAGTAGTTCATGTCATCTTATTATTCAGTATTTATAACTTGCAAAGAAATGAATATCAGAGAGTGAG
AGGCCCGGGTTAATTAAGGAAAGGGCTAGATCATTCTTGAAGACGAAAGGGCCTCGTGATACGCCTATTT
TTATAGGTTAATGTCATGATAATAATGGTTTCTTAGACGTCAGGTGGCACTTTTCGGGGAAATGTGCGCG
GAACCCCTATTTGTTTATTTTTCTAAATACATTCAAATATGTATCCGCTCATGAGACAATAACCCTGATA
AATGCTTCAATAATATTGAAAAAGGAAGAGTATGAGTATTCAACATTTCCGTGTCGCCCTTATTCCCTTT
TTTGCGGCATTTTGCCTTCCTGTTTTTGCTCACCCAGAAACGCTGGTGAAAGTAAAAGATGCTGAAGATC
AGTTGGGTGCACGAGTGGGTTACATCGAACTGGATCTCAACAGCGGTAAGATCCTTGAGAGTTTTCGCCC
CGAAGAACGTTTTCCAATGATGAGCACTTTTAAAGTTCTGCTATGTGGCGCGGTATTATCCCGTGTTGAC
GCCGGGCAAGAGCAACTCGGTCGCCGCATACACTATTCTCAGAATGACTTGGTTGAGTACTCACCAGTCA
CAGAAAAGCATCTTACGGATGGCATGACAGTAAGAGAATTATGCAGTGCTGCCATAACCATGAGTGATAA
CACTGCGGCCAACTTACTTCTGACAACGATCGGAGGACCGAAGGAGCTAACCGCTTTTTTGCACAACATG
GGGGATCATGTAACTCGCCTTGATCGTTGGGAACCGGAGCTGAATGAAGCCATACCAAACGACGAGCGTG
ACACCACGATGCCTGTAGCAATGGCAACAACGTTGCGCAAACTATTAACTGGCGAACTACTTACTCTAGC
TTCCCGGCAACAATTAATAGACTGGATGGAGGCGGATAAAGTTGCAGGACCACTTCTGCGCTCGGCCCTT
CCGGCTGGCTGGTTTATTGCTGATAAATCTGGAGCCGGTGAGCGTGGGTCTCGCGGTATCATTGCAGCAC
TGGGGCCAGATGGTAAGCCCTCCCGTATCGTAGTTATCTACACGACGGGGAGTCAGGCAACTATGGATGA
ACGAAATAGACAGATCGCTGAGATAGGTGCCTCACTGATTAAGCATTGGTAACTGTCAGACCAAGTTTAC
TCATATATACTTTAGATTGATTTAAAACTTCATTTTTAATTTAAAAGGATCTAGGTGAAGATCCTTTTTG
ATAATCTCATGACCAAAATCCCTTAACGTGAGTTTTCGTTCCACTGAGCGTCAGACCCCGTAGAAAAGAT
CAAAGGATCTTCTTGAGATCCTTTTTTTCTGCGCGTAATCTGCTGCTTGCAAACAAAAAAACCACCGCTA
CCAGCGGTGGTTTGTTTGCCGGATCAAGAGCTACCAACTCTTTTTCCGAAGGTAACTGGCTTCAGCAGAG
CGCAGATACCAAATACTGTTCTTCTAGTGTAGCCGTAGTTAGGCCACCACTTCAAGAACTCTGTAGCACC
GCCTACATACCTCGCTCTGCTAATCCTGTTACCAGTGGCTGCTGCCAGTGGCGATAAGTCGTGTCTTACC
GGGTTGGACTCAAGACGATAGTTACCGGATAAGGCGCAGCGGTCGGGCTGAACGGGGGGTTCGTGCACAC
AGCCCAGCTTGGAGCGAACGACCTACACCGAACTGAGATACCTACAGCGTGAGCTATGAGAAAGCGCCAC
GCTTCCCGAAGGGAGAAAGGCGGACAGGTATCCGGTAAGCGGCAGGGTCGGAACAGGAGAGCGCACGAGG
GAGCTTCCAGGGGGAAACGCCTGGTATCTTTATAGTCCTGTCGGGTTTCGCCACCTCTGACTTGAGCGTC
GATTTTTGTGATGCTCGTCAGGGGGGCGGAGCCTATGGAAAAACGCCAGCAACGCGGCCTTTTTACGGTT
CCTGGCCTTTTGCTGGCCTTTTGCTCACATGTTCTTTCCTGCGTTATCCCCTGATTCTGTGGATAACCGT
ATTACCGCCTTTGAGTGAGCTGATACCGCTCGCCGCAGCCGAACGACCGAGCGCAGCGAGTCAGTGAGCG
AGGAAGCGGAAGAGCGCCCAATACGCAAACCGCCTCTCCCCGCGCGTTGGCCGATTCATTAATGCAGCAA
GCTCATGGCTGACTAATTTTTTTTATTTATGCAGAGGCCGAGGCCGCCTCGGCCTCTGAGCTATTCCAGA
AGTAGTGAGGAGGCTTTTTTGGAGGCCTAGGCTTTTGCAAAAAGCTCCCCGTGGCACGACAGGTTTCCCG
ACTGGAAAGCGGGCAGTGAGCGCAACGCAATTAATGTGAGTTAGCTCACTCATTAGGCACCCCAGGCTTT
ACACTTTATGCTTCCGGCTCGTATGTTGTGTGGAATTGTGAGCGGATAACAATTTCACACAGGAAACAGC
TATGACATGATTACGAATTTCACAAATAAAGCATTTTTTTCACTGCATTCTAGTTGTGGTTTGTCCAAAC
TCATCAATGTATCTTATCATGTCTGGATCAACTGGATAACTCAAGCTAACCAAAATCATCCCAAACTTCC
CACCCCATACCCTATTACCACTGCCAATTACCTGTGGTTTCATTTACTCTAAACCTGTGATTCCTCTGAA
TTATTTTCATTTTAAAGAAATTGTATTTGTTAAATATGTACTACAAACTTAGTAGT
