>Addgene plasmid #116728 | pHAGE-CTCF | depositor partial sequence | sequence record 219603 | insert
ATGGAAGGTGATGCAGTCGAAGCCATTGTGGAGGAGTCCGAAACTTTTATTAAAGGAAAGGAGAGAAAGA
CTTACCAGAGACGCCGGGAAGGGGGCCAGGAAGAAGATGCCTGCCACTTACCCCAGAACCAGACGGATGG
GGGTGAGGTGGTCCAGGATGTCAACAGCAGTGTACAGATGGTGATGATGGAACAGCTGGACCCCACCCTT
CTTCAGATGAAGACTGAAGTAATGGAGGGCACAGTGGCTCCAGAAGCAGAGGCTGCTGTGGACGATACCC
AGATTATAACTTTACAGGTTGTAAATATGGAGGAACAGCCCATAAACATAGGAGAACTTCAGCTTGTTCA
AGTACCTGTTCCTGTGACTGTACCTGTTGCTACCACTTCAGTAGAAGAACTTCAGGGGGCTTATGAAAAT
GAAGTGTCTAAAGAGGGCCTTGCGGAAAGTGAACCCATGATATGCCACACCCTACCTTTGCCTGAAGGGT
TTCAGGTGGTTAAAGTGGGGGCCAATGGAGAGGTGGAGACACTAGAACAAGGGGAACTTCCACCCCAGGA
AGATCCTAGTTGGCAAAAAGACCCAGACTATCAGCCACCAGCCAAAAAAACAAAGAAAACCAAAAAGAGC
AAACTGCGTTATACAGAGGAGGGCAAAGATGTAGATGTGTCTGTCTACGATTTTGAGGAAGAACAGCAGG
AGGGTCTGCTATCAGAGGTTAATGCAGAGAAAGTGGTTGGTAATATGAAGCCTCCAAAGCCAACAAAAAT
TAAAAAGAAAGGTGTAAAGAAGACATTCCAGTGTGAGCTTTGCAGTTACACGTGTCCACGGCGTTCAAAT
TTGGATCGTCACATGAAAAGCCACACTGATGAGAGACCACACAAGTGCCATCTCTGTGGCAGGGCATTCA
GAACAGTCACCCTCCTGAGGAATCACCTTAACACACACACAGGTACTCGTCCTCACAAGTGCCCAGACTG
CGACATGGCCTTTGTGACCAGTGGAGAATTGGTTCGGCATCGTCGTTACAAACACACCCACGAGAAGCCA
TTCAAGTGTTCCATGTGCGATTACGCCAGTGTAGAAGTCAGCAAATTAAAACGTCACATTCGCTCTCATA
CTGGAGAGCGTCCGTTTCAGTGCAGTTTGTGCAGTTATGCCAGCAGGGACACATACAAGCTGAAAAGGCA
CATGAGAACCCATTCAGGGGAAAAGCCTTATGAATGTTATATTTGTCATGCTCGGTTTACCCAAAGTGGT
ACCATGAAGATGCACATTTTACAGAAGCACACAGAAAATGTGGCCAAATTTCACTGTCCCCACTGTGACA
CAGTCATAGCCCGAAAAAGTGATTTGGGTGTCCACTTGCGAAAGCAGCATTCCTATATTGAGCAAGGCAA
GAAATGCCGTTACTGTGATGCTGTGTTTCATGAGCGCTATGCCCTCATCCAGCATCAGAAGTCACACAAG
AATGAGAAGCGCTTTAAGTGTGACCAGTGTGATTACGCTTGTAGACAGGAGAGGCACATGATCATGCACA
AGCGCACCCACACCGGGGAGAAGCCTTACGCCTGCAGCCACTGCGATAAGACCTTCCGCCAGAAGCAGCT
TCTCGACATGCACTTCAAGCGCTATCACGACCCCAACTTCGTCCCTGCGGCTTTTGTCTGTTCTAAGTGT
GGGAAAACATTTACACGTCGGAATACCATGGCAAGACATGCTGATAATTGTGCTGGCCCAGATGGCGTAG
AGGGGGAAAATGGAGGAGAAACGAAGAAGAGTAAACGTGGAAGAAAAAGAAAGATGCGCTCTAAGAAAGA
AGATTCCTCTGACAGTGAAAATGCTGAACCAGATCTGGACGACAATGAGGATGAGGAGGAGCCTGCCGTA
GAAATTGAACCTGAGCCAGAGCCTCAGCCTGTGACCCCAGCCCCACCACCCGCCAAGAAGCGGAGAGGAC
GACCCCCTGGCAGAACCAACCAGCCCAAACAGAACCAGCCAACAGCTATCATTCAGGTTGAAGACCAGAA
TACAGGTGCAATTGAGAACATTATAGTTGAAGTAAAAAAAGAGCCAGATGCTGAGCCCGCAGAGGGAGAG
GAAGAGGAGGCCCAGCCAGCTGCCACAGATGCCCCCAACGGAGACCTCACGCCCGAGATGATCCTCAGCA
TGATGGACCGGTGA
